LOCUS       Exported 835 bp ds-DNA linear SYN 23-MAY-2021
DEFINITION  Localization: Nuclear Envelope, Excitation: 400 / 504, Emission: 515
            / 517.
ACCESSION   .
VERSION     .
KEYWORDS    mPA-GFP-LaminB1-10
SOURCE      synthetic DNA construct
  ORGANISM  synthetic DNA construct
REFERENCE   1 (bases 1 to 835)
  TITLE     Davidson Photoactivatable Fluorescent Proteins
REFERENCE   2 (bases 1 to 835)
  AUTHORS   .
  TITLE     Direct Submission
  JOURNAL   Exported May 23, 2021 from SnapGene Server 1.1.58
            http://www.snapgene.com
FEATURES             Location/Qualifiers
     source          1..835
                     /organism="synthetic DNA construct"
                     /mol_type="other DNA"
ORIGIN
        1 gagctgtaca agtccggact cagatctcga gctcaagctt cgatggcgac tgcgaccccc
       61 gtgccgccgc ggatgggcag ccgcgctggc ggccccacca cgccgctgag ccccacgcgc
      121 ctgtcgcggc tccaggagaa ggaggagctg cgcgagctca atgaccggct ggcggtgtac
      181 atcgacaagg tgcgcagcct ggagacggag aacagcgcgc tgcagctgca ggtgacggag
      241 cgcgaggagg tgcgcggccg tgagctcacc ggcctcaagg cgctctacga gaccgagctg
      301 gccgacgcgc gacgcgcgct cgacgacacg gcccgcgagc gcgccaagct gcagatcgag
      361 ctgggcaagt gcaaggcgga acacgaccag ctgctcctca actatgctaa gaaggaatct
      421 gatcttaatg gcgcccagat caagcttcga gaatatgaag cagcactcaa ttcgaaagat
      481 gcagctcttg ctactgcact tggtgacaaa aaaagtttag agggagattt ggaggatctg
      541 aaggatcaga ttgcccagtt ggaagcctcc ttagctgcag ccaaaaaaca gttagcagat
      601 gaaactttac ttaaagtaga tttggagaat cgttgtcaga gccttactga ggacttggag
      661 tttcgcaaaa gcatgtatga agaggagatt aacgagacca gaaggaagca tgaaacgcgc
      721 ttggtagagg tggattctgg gcgtcaaatt gagtatgagt acaagctggc gcaagccctt
      781 catgagatga gagagcaaca tgatgcccaa gtgaggctgt ataaggagga gctgg
//
