>Addgene plasmid #57141 | mPA-GFP-LaminB1-10 | depositor partial sequence | sequence record 88284 | insert sequence
GACGTCAGATCCGCTAGCGCTACCGGTCGCCACCATGGTGAGCAAGGGCGAGGAGCTGTTCACCGGGGTG
GTGCCCATCCTGGTCGAGCTGGACGGCGACGTAAACGGCCACAAGTTCAGCGTGTCCGGCGAGGGCGAGG
GCGATGCCACCTACGGCAAGCTGACCCTGAAGTTCATCTGCACCACCGGCAAGCTGCCCGTGCCCTGGCC
CACCCTCGTGACCACCTTCAGCTACGGCGTGCAGTGCTTCAGCCGCTACCCCGACCACATGAAGCAGCAC
GACTTCTTCAAGTCCGCCATGCCCGAAGGCTACGTCCAGGAGCGCACCATCTTCTTCAAGGACGACGGCA
ACTACAAGACCCGCGCCGAGGTGAAGTTCGAGGGCGACACCCTGGTGAACCGCATCGAGCTGAAGGGCAT
CGACTTCAAGGAGGACGGCAACATCCTGGGGCACAAGCTGGAGTACAACTACAACAGCCACAACGTCTAT
ATCATGGCCGACAAGCAGAAGAACGGCATCAAGGCCAACTTCAAGATCCGCCACAACATCGAGGACGGCA
GCGTGCAGCTCGCCGACCACTACCAGCAGAACACCCCCATCGGCGACGGCCCCGTGCTGCTGCCCGACAA
CCACTACCTGAGCCACCAGTCCAAGCTGAGCAAAGACCCCAACGAGAAGCGCGATCACATGGTCCTGCTG
GAGTTCGTGACCGCCGCCGGGATCACTCTCGGCATGGACGAGCTGTACAAGTCCGGACTCAGATCTCGAG
CTCAAGCTTCGATGGCGACTGCGACCCCCGTGCCGCCGCGGATGGGCAGCCGCGCTGGCGGCCCCACCAC
GCCGCTGAGCCCCACGCGCCTGTCGCGGCTCCAGGAGAAGGAGGAGCTGCGCGAGCTCAATGACCGGCTG
GCGGTGTACATCGACAAGGTGCGCAGCCTGGAGACGGAGAACAGCGCGCTGCAGCTGCAGGTGACGGAGC
GCGAGGAGGTGCGCGGCCGTGAGCTCACCGGCCTCAAGGCGCTCTACGAGACCGAGCTGGCCGACGCGCG
ACGCGCGCTCGACGACACGGCCCGCGAGCGCGCCAAGCTGCAGATCGAGCTGGGCAAGTGCAAGGCGGAA
CACGACCAGCTGCTCCTCAACTATGCTAAGAAGGAATCTGATCTTAATGGCGCCCAGATCAAGCTTCGAG
AATATGAAGCAGCACTCAATTCGAAAGATGCAGCTCTTGCTACTGCACTTGGTGACAAAAAAAGTTTAGA
GGGAGATTTGGAGGATCTGAAGGATCAGATTGCCCAGTTGGAAGCCTCCTTAGCTGCAGCCAAAAAACAG
TTAGCAGATGAAACTTTACTTAAAGTAGATTTGGAGAATCGTTGTCAGAGCCTTACTGAGGACTTGGAGT
TTCGCAAAAGCATGTATGAAGAGGAGATTAACGAGACCAGAAGGAAGCATGAAACGCGCTTGGTAGAGGT
GGATTCTGGGCGTCAAATTGAGTATGAGTACAAGCTGGCGCAAGCCCTTCATGAGATGAGAGAGCAACAT
GATGCCCAAGTGAGGCTGTATAAGGAGGAGCTGGAGCAGACTTACCATGCCAAACTTGAGAATGCCAGAC
TGTCATCAGAGATGAATACTTCTACTGTCAACAGTGCCAGGGAAGAACTGATGGAAAGCCGCATGAGAAT
TGAGAGCCTTTCATCCCAGCTTTCTAATCTACAGAAAGAGTCTAGAGCATGTTTGGAAAGGATTCAAGAA
TTAGAGGACTTGCTTGCTAAAGAAAAAGACAACTCTCGTCGCATGCTGACAGACAAAGAGAGAGAGATGG
CGGAAATAAGGGATCAAATGCAGCAACAGCTGAATGACTATGAACAGCTTCTTGATGTAAAGTTAGCCCT
GGACATGGAAATCAGTGCTTACAGGAAACTCTTAGAAGGCGAAGAAGAGAGGTTGAAGCTGTCTCCAAGC
CCTTCTTCCCGTGTGACAGTATCCCGAGCATCCTCAAGTCGTAGTGTACGTACAACTAGAGGAAAGCGGA
AGAGGGTTGATGTGGAAGAATCAGAGGCGAGTAGTAGTGTTAGCATCTCTCATTCCGCCTCAGCCACTGG
AAATGTTTGCATCGAAGAAATTGATGTTGATGGGAAATTTATCCGCTTGAAGAACACTTCTGAACAGGAT
CAACCAATGGGAGGCTGGGAGATGATCAGAAAAATTGGAGACACATCAGTCAGTTATAAATATACCTCAA
GATATGTGCTGAAGGCAGGCCAGACTGTTACAATTTGGGCTGCAAACGCTGGTGTCACAGCCAGCCCCCC
AACTGACCTCATCTGGAAGAACCAGAACTCGTGGGGCACTGGCGAAGATGTGAAGGTTATATTGAAAAAT
TCTCAGGGAGAGGAGGTTGCTCAAAGAAGTACAGTCTTTAAAACAACCATACCTGAAGAAGAGGAGGAGG
AGGAAGAAGCAGCTGGAGTGGTTGTTGAGGAAGAACTTTTCCACCAGCAGGGAACCCCAAGAGCATCCAA
TAGAAGCTGTGCAATTATGTAGGGATCCACCGGATC
