[The description below was written by a language model from this plasmid's Addgene catalogue record and the feature table of its GenBank file.]
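Description:
mPA-GFP-LaminB1-10 is a mammalian expression plasmid built on the mPA-GFP backbone (about 4.75 kb without the insert) that expresses human lamin B1 (LMNB1) fused to monomeric photoactivatable GFP. Transcription of the fusion is driven by the CMV promoter, a strong constitutive promoter in most mammalian cell lines. The use of an SV40 polyA reverse sequencing primer suggests that an SV40 polyadenylation signal lies downstream of the cassette. The plasmid is maintained at high copy in E. coli under kanamycin selection. It also carries a neomycin resistance marker, so transfected mammalian cells can be selected with G418 to obtain stable lines. The record does not explicitly state the orientation of the tag relative to lamin B1, the linker between them, or the cloning method.

Lamin B1 is a structural component of the nuclear lamina, so the fusion directs the fluorescent protein to the nuclear envelope, which is the localization stated in the record. PA-GFP is only weakly fluorescent under standard green-channel excitation until it is illuminated with violet light, after which it becomes brightly green. The two recorded spectral pairs (excitation 400/504 nm, emission 515/517 nm) are consistent with these pre- and post-activation states. This property allows a chosen region of the nuclear envelope to be switched on and then followed over time, for example in studies of lamina dynamics and turnover or in photoactivation-based imaging.

The GenBank record held for this plasmid covers only an 835 bp portion of the sequence and has no annotated features. The description above therefore rests on the catalogue fields rather than on a feature map.
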