Addgene plasmid #57141: mPA-GFP-LaminB1-10
Purpose: Localization: Nuclear Envelope, Excitation: 400 / 504, Emission: 515 / 517
Depositing lab: Michael Davidson. Depositing organization: Florida State University, Tallahassee.
Backbone
  Vector backbone: mPA-GFP
  Backbone size w/o insert (bp): 4750
  Vector type: Mammalian Expression
  Selectable markers: Neomycin (select with G418)
Growth in bacteria
  Bacterial resistance: Kanamycin, 50 μg/mL
  Growth temperature: 37°C
  Growth strain: DH5alpha
  Copy number: High Copy
Gene/Insert
  Gene/Insert name: LaminB1 (alt name: NM_005573.2)
  Species: H. sapiens (human)
  Entrez Gene: LMNB1 (a.k.a. ADLD, LMN, LMN2, LMNB, MCPH26)
  Promoter: CMV
  Tag / fusion protein: mPA-GFP
  Cloning method: Unknown
  Sequencing primers: 5′ CMV-F; 3′ SV40pA-R
Terms and licenses: Academic/Nonprofit Terms; Industry Terms
Depositor comments: . Excitation = 400 / 504; Emission = 515 / 517
How to cite: mPA-GFP-LaminB1-10 was a gift from Michael Davidson (Addgene plasmid # 57141 ; http://n2t.net/addgene:57141 ; RRID:Addgene_57141)
